>Addgene plasmid #157339 | pD649-HAsp-IL18RAP-COMP5AP-AviTag-9xHis | depositor full sequence | sequence record 303787 | Full Sequence
TTTCAATATTATTGAAGCATTTATCAGGGTTATTGTCTCATGAGCGGATACATATTTGAATGTATTTAGA
AAAATAAACAAATAGGGGTCAGTGTTACAACCAATTAACCAATTCTGAACATTATCGCGAGCCCATTTAT
ACCTGAATATGGCTCATAACACCCCTTGCTCATGACCAAAATCCCTTAACGTGAGTTACGCGCGCGTCGT
TCCACTGAGCGTCAGACCCCGTAGAAAAGATCAAAGGATCTTCTTGAGATCCTTTTTTTCTGCGCGTAAT
CTGCTGCTTGCAAACAAAAAAACCACCGCTACCAGCGGTGGTTTGTTTGCCGGATCAAGAGCTACCAACT
CTTTTTCCGAAGGTAACTGGCTTCAGCAGAGCGCAGATACCAAATACTGTTCTTCTAGTGTAGCCGTAGT
TAGCCCACCACTTCAAGAACTCTGTAGCACCGCCTACATACCTCGCTCTGCTAATCCTGTTACCAGTGGC
TGCTGCCAGTGGCGATAAGTCGTGTCTTACCGGGTTGGACTCAAGACGATAGTTACCGGATAAGGCGCAG
CGGTCGGGCTGAACGGGGGGTTCGTGCACACAGCCCAGCTTGGAGCGAACGACCTACACCGAACTGAGAT
ACCTACAGCGTGAGCTATGAGAAAGCGCCACGCTTCCCGAAGGGAGAAAGGCGGACAGGTATCCGGTAAG
CGGCAGGGTCGGAACAGGAGAGCGCACGAGGGAGCTTCCAGGGGGAAACGCCTGGTATCTTTATAGTCCT
GTCGGGTTTCGCCACCTCTGACTTGAGCGTCGATTTTTGTGATGCTCGTCAGGGGGGCGGAGCCTATGGA
AAAACGCCAGCAACGCGGCCTTTTTACGGTTCCTGGCCTTTTGCTGGCCTTTTGCTCACATGTTCTTTCC
TGCGTTATCCCCTGATTCTGTGGATAACCGTATTACCGCCTTTGAGTGAGCTGATACCGCTCGCCGCAGC
CGAACGACCGAGCGCAGCGAGTCAGTGAGCGAGGAAGCGGAAGGCGAGAGTAGGGAACTGCCAGGCATCA
AACTAAGCAGAAGGCCCCTGACGGATGGCCTTTTTGCGTTTCTACAAACTCTTTCTGTGTTGTAAAACGA
CGGCCAGTCTTAAGCTCGGGCCCCCTGGGCGGTTCTGATAACGAGTAATCGTTAATCCGCAAATAACGTA
AAAACCCGCTTCGGCGGGTTTTTTTATGGGGGGAGTTTAGGGAAAGAGCATTTGTCAGAATATTTAAGGG
CGCCTGTCACTTTGCTTGATATATGAGAATTATTTAACCTTATAAATGAGAAAAAAGCAACGCACTTTAA
ATAAGATACGTTGCTTTTTCGATTGATGAACACCTATAATTAAACTATTCATCTATTATTTATGATTTTT
TGTATATACAATATTTCTAGTTTGTTAAAGAGAATTAAGAAAATAAATCTCGAAAATAATAAAGGGAAAA
TCAGTTTTTGATATCAAAATTATACATGTCAACGATAATACAAAATATAATACAAACTATAAGATGTTAT
CAGTATTTATTATCATTTAGAATAAATTTTGTGTCGCCCTTAATTGTGAGCGGATAACAATTACGAGCTT
CATGCACAGTGGCGTTGACTCAATATTGGCCATTAGCCATATTATTCATTGGTTATATAGCATAAATCAA
TATTGGCTATTGGCCATTGCATACGTTGTATCTATATCATAATATGTACATTTATATTGGCTCATGTCCA
ATATGACCGCCATGTTGGCATTGATTATTGACTAGTTATTAATAGTAATCAATTACGGGGTCATTAGTTC
ATAGCCCATATATGGAGTTCCGCGTTACATAACTTACGGTAAATGGCCCGCCTGGCTGACCGCCCAACGA
CCCCCGCCCATTGACGTCAATAATGACGTATGTTCCCATAGTAACGCCAATAGGGACTTTCCATTGACGT
CAATGGGTGGAGTATTTACGGTAAACTGCCCACTTGGCAGTACATCAAGTGTATCATATGCCAAGTACGC
CCCCTATTGACGTCAATGACGGTAAATGGCCCGCCTGGCATTATGCCCAGTACATGACCTTATGGGACTT
TCCTACTTGGCAGTACATCTACGTATTAGTCATCGCTATTACCATGGTGATGCGGTTTTGGCAGTACATC
AATGGGCGTGGATAGCGGTTTGACTCACGGGGATTTCCAAGTCTCCACCCCATTGACGTCAATGGGAGTT
TGTTTTGGCACCAAAATCAACGGGACTTTCCAAAATGTCGTAACAACTCCGCCCCATTGACGCAAATGGG
CGGTAGGCGTGTACGGTGGGAGGTCTATATAAGCAGAGCTCGTTTAGTGAACCGTCAGATCGCCTGGAGA
CGCCATCCACGCTGTTTTGACCTCCATAGAAGACACCGGGACCGATCCAGCCTCCGCGGCCGGGAACGGT
GCATTGGAACGCGGATTCCCCGTGCCAAGAGTGACGTAAGTACCGCCTATAGAGTCTATAGGCCCACCCC
CTTGGCTTCGTTAGAACGCGGCTACAATTAATACATAACCTTATGTATCATACACATACGATTTAGGTGA
CACTATAGAATAACATCCACTTTGCCTTTCTCTCCACAGGTGTCCACTCCCAGGTCCAACTGCACCTCGG
TTCTATCGAAAACGCGCCTGCTAGCGCCACCATGAAGACCATCATTGCCCTGAGCTACATCTTCTGCCTG
GTGTTCGCTGCGGCCGCCTTTAATATCAGCGGCTGCAGCACCAAGAAACTGCTGTGGACCTACAGCACCC
GCAGCGAAGAGGAATTCGTGCTGTTCTGCGACCTGCCTGAGCCTCAGAAGTCCCACTTCTGCCACAGAAA
CCGGCTGAGCCCTAAACAGGTGCCCGAGCATCTGCCCTTCATGGGCAGCAATGATCTGAGCGACGTGCAG
TGGTATCAGCAGCCCTCTAATGGCGACCCTCTGGAAGATATCAGAAAGAGCTACCCTCACATCATCCAGG
ACAAGTGCACCCTGCACTTTCTGACCCCTGGCGTGAACAACAGCGGCAGCTACATCTGCAGACCCAAGAT
GATCAAGAGCCCCTACGATGTGGCCTGCTGCGTGAAGATGATCCTGGAAGTGAAGCCCCAGACCAACGCC
AGCTGTGAATACTCTGCCAGCCACAAGCAGGATCTGCTGCTGGGCTCTACAGGCAGCATCAGCTGTCCTA
GCCTGAGCTGTCAGTCTGATGCCCAGTCTCCTGCCGTGACCTGGTACAAGAATGGCAAGCTGCTGAGCGT
GGAACGGTCCAACAGAATCGTGGTGGACGAGGTGTACGACTACCACCAGGGCACCTACGTGTGCGACTAC
ACCCAGAGCGATACCGTGTCTAGCTGGACAGTCAGAGCTGTGGTGCAAGTGCGGACCATCGTGGGCGATA
CCAAGCTGAAGCCCGATATTCTGGACCCCGTGGAAGATACACTGGAAGTGGAACTGGGCAAGCCCCTGAC
CATCAGCTGCAAGGCCAGATTCGGCTTCGAGAGGGTGTTCAACCCCGTGATCAAGTGGTACATCAAGGAC
AGCGACCTGGAATGGGAAGTGTCCGTGCCTGAGGCCAAGAGCATCAAGTCTACCCTGAAGGACGAGATCA
TCGAGCGGAACATCATCCTGGAAAAAGTGACCCAGCGGGACCTGCGGAGAAAGTTCGTGTGCTTCGTGCA
GAACTCCATCGGCAACACCACACAGAGCGTGCAGCTGAAAGAGAAGCGAGGCGCGCCGGAAGATCAAGTT
GATCCAAGATTGATTGATGGCAAGGGCGGATCTCTGGAGGTGCTGTTCCAGGGACCAGGCGGAAGCGGCA
ATCCCGGCGGCGATCTGGCCCCCCAGATGCTGCGCGAGCTGCAGGAGACCAATGCCGCCCTGCAGGACGT
GCGCGAGCTGCTGCGCCACCGCGTGAAGGAGATCACCTTCCTGAAGAACACCGTGATGGAGTGCGACGCC
TGCGGTATGCAGCCCTCTAGAGGCTCCGGCTCCATCATCCCAGTTGAGGAGGAGAACCCGGACTTCTGGA
ACCGCGAGGCAGCCGAGGCCCTGGGTGCCGCCAAGAAGCTGCAGCCTGCACAGACAGCCGCCAAGAACCT
CATCATCTTCCTGGGCGATGGGATGGGGGTGTCTACGGTGACAGCTGCCAGGATCCTAAAAGGGCAGAAG
AAGGACAAACTGGGGCCTGAGATACCCCTGGCCATGGACCGCTTCCCATATGTGGCTCTGTCCAAGACAT
ACAATGTAGACAAACATGTGCCAGACAGTGGAGCCACAGCCACGGCCTACCTGTGCGGGGTCAAGGGCAA
CTTCCAGACCATTGGCTTGAGTGCAGCCGCCCGCTTTAACCAGTGCAACACGACACGCGGCAACGAGGTC
ATCTCCGTGATGAATCGGGCCAAGAAAGCAGGGAAGTCAGTGGGAGTGGTAACCACCACACGAGTGCAGC
ACGCCTCGCCAGCCGGCACCTACGCCCACACGGTGAACCGCAACTGGTACTCGGACGCCGACGTGCCTGC
CTCGGCCCGCCAGGAGGGGTGCCAGGACATCGCTACGCAGCTCATCTCCAACATGGACATTGACGTGATC
CTAGGTGGAGGCCGAAAGTACATGTTTCGCATGGGAACCCCAGACCCTGAGTACCCAGATGACTACAGCC
AAGGTGGGACCAGGCTGGACGGGAAGAATCTGGTGCAGGAATGGCTGGCGAAGCGCCAGGGTGCCCGGTA
TGTGTGGAACCGCACTGAGCTCATGCAGGCTTCCCTGGACCCGTCTGTGACCCATCTCATGGGTCTCTTT
GAGCCTGGAGACATGAAATACGAGATCCACCGAGACTCCACACTGGACCCCTCCCTGATGGAGATGACAG
AGGCTGCCCTGCGCCTGCTGAGCAGGAACCCCCGCGGCTTCTTCCTCTTCGTGGAGGGTGGTCGCATCGA
CCATGGTCATCATGAAAGCAGGGCTTACCGGGCACTGACTGAGACGATCATGTTCGACGACGCCATTGAG
AGGGCGGGCCAGCTCACCAGCGAGGAGGACACGCTGAGCCTCGTCACTGCCGACCACTCCCACGTCTTCT
CCTTCGGAGGCTACCCCCTGCGAGGGAGCTCCATCTTCGGGCTGGCCCCTGGCAAGGCCCGGGACAGGAA
GGCCTACACGGTCCTCCTATACGGAAACGGTCCAGGCTATGTGCTCAAGGACGGCGCCCGGCCGGATGTT
ACCGAGAGCGAGAGCGGGAGCCCCGAGTATCGGCAGCAGTCAGCAGTGCCCCTGGACGAAGAGACCCACG
CAGGCGAGGACGTGGCGGTGTTCGCGCGCGGCCCGCAGGCGCACCTGGTTCACGGCGTGCAGGAGCAGAC
CTTCATAGCGCACGTCATGGCCTTCGCCGCCTGCCTGGAGCCCTACACCGCCTGCGACCTGGCGCCCCCC
GCCGGCACCACCGACGCCGCGCACCCGGGTGGCGGAGGACTGAACGACATCTTCGAGGCTCAGAAAATCG
AATGGCACGAACATCACCATCACCATCACCATCACCATTAAGGCCGGCCTGTAGTCACTGGCACAACGCG
TTACCCGGTAAGCCAATCGGGTATACACGGTCGTCATACTGCAGACAGGGTTCTTCTACTTTGCAAGATA
GTCTTGAGTAGTAAAATAAATAGATAGAGAAAATCAGCCTCGACTGTGCCTTCTAGTTGCCAGCCATCTG
TTGTTTGCCCCTCCCCCGTGCCTTCCTTGACCCTGGAAGGTGCCACTCCCACTGTCCTTTCCTAATAAAA
TGAGGAAATTGCATCACAACACTCAACCCTATCTCGGTCTATTCTTTTGATTTATAAGGGATTTTGCCGA
TTTCGGCCTATTGGTTAAAAAATGAGCTGATTTAACAAAAATTTAACGCGAATTAATTCTGTGGAATGTG
TGTCAGTTAGGGTGTGGAAAGTCCCCAGGCTCCCCAGCAGGCAGAAGTATGCAAAGCATGCATCTCAATT
AGTCAGCAACCAGGTGTGGAAAGTCCCCAGGCTCCCCAGCAGGCAGAAGTATGCAAAGCATGCATCTCAA
TTAGTCAGCAACCATAGTCCCGCCCCTAACTCCGCCCATCCCGCCCCTAACTCCGCCCAGTTCCGCCCAT
TCTCCGCCCCATGGCTGACTAATTTTTTTTATTTATGCAGAGGCCGAGGCCGCCTCTGCCTCTGAGCTAT
TCCAGAAGTAGTGAGGAGGCTTTTTTGGAGGCCTAGGCTTTTGCAAAAAGCTCCCGGGAGCTTGTATATC
CATTTTCGGATCTGATCAGCACGTGTTGACAATTAATCATCGGCATAGTATATCGGCATAGTATAATACG
ACAAGGTGAGGAACTAAACCATGACCGAGTACAAGCCCACGGTGCGCCTCGCCACCCGCGACGACGTCCC
CAGGGCCGTACGCACCCTCGCCGCCGCGTTCGCCGACTACCCCGCCACGCGCCACACCGTCGATCCGGAC
CGCCACATCGAGCGGGTCACCGAGCTGCAAGAACTCTTCCTCACGCGCGTCGGGCTCGACATCGGCAAGG
TGTGGGTCGCGGACGACGGCGCCGCGGTGGCGGTCTGGACCACGCCGGAGAGCGTCGAAGCGGGGGCGGT
GTTCGCCGAGATCGGCCCGCGCATGGCCGAGTTGAGCGGTTCCCGGCTGGCCGCGCAGCAACAGATGGAA
GGCCTCCTGGCGCCGCACCGGCCCAAGGAGCCCGCGTGGTTCCTGGCCACCGTCGGCGTCTCGCCCGACC
ACCAGGGCAAGGGTCTGGGCAGCGCCGTCGTGCTCCCCGGAGTGGAGGCGGCCGAGCGCGCCGGGGTGCC
CGCCTTCCTGGAGACATCCGCGCCCCGCAACCTCCCCTTCTACGAGCGGCTCGGCTTCACCGTCACCGCC
GACGTCGAGGTGCCCGAAGGACCGCGCACCTGGTGCATGACCCGCAAGCCCGGTGCCTGACACGTGCTAC
GAGATTTCGATTCCACCGCCGCCTTCTATGAAAGGTTGGGCTTCGGAATCGTTTTCCGGGACGCCGGCTG
GATGATCCTCCAGCGCGGGGATCTCATGCTGGAGTTCTTCGCCCACCCCAACTTGTTTATTGCAGCTTAT
AATGGTTACAAATAAAGCAATAGCATCACAAATTTCACAAATAAAGCATTTTTTTCACTGCATTCTAGTT
GTGGTTTGTCCAAACTCATCAATGTATCTTATCATGTCTGTATACCGTCGACCTCTAGCTAGAGCTTGGC
GTAATCATGGTCATTACCAATGCTTAATCAGTGAGGCACCTATCTCAGCGATCTGTCTATTTCGTTCATC
CATAGTTGCCTGACTCCCCGTCGTGTAGATAACTACGATACGGGAGGGCTTACCATCTGGCCCCAGCGCT
GCGATGATACCGCGAGAACCACGCTCACCGGCTCCGGATTTATCAGCAATAAACCAGCCAGCCGGAAGGG
CCGAGCGCAGAAGTGGTCCTGCAACTTTATCCGCCTCCATCCAGTCTATTAATTGTTGCCGGGAAGCTAG
AGTAAGTAGTTCGCCAGTTAATAGTTTGCGCAACGTTGTTGCCATCGCTACAGGCATCGTGGTGTCACGC
TCGTCGTTTGGTATGGCTTCATTCAGCTCCGGTTCCCAACGATCAAGGCGAGTTACATGATCCCCCATGT
TGTGCAAAAAAGCGGTTAGCTCCTTCGGTCCTCCGATCGTTGTCAGAAGTAAGTTGGCCGCAGTGTTATC
ACTCATGGTTATGGCAGCACTGCATAATTCTCTTACTGTCATGCCATCCGTAAGATGCTTTTCTGTGACT
GGTGAGTACTCAACCAAGTCATTCTGAGAATAGTGTATGCGGCGACCGAGTTGCTCTTGCCCGGCGTCAA
TACGGGATAATACCGCGCCACATAGCAGAACTTTAAAAGTGCTCATCATTGGAAAACGTTCTTCGGGGCG
AAAACTCTCAAGGATCTTACCGCTGTTGAGATCCAGTTCGATGTAACCCACTCGTGCACCCAACTGATCT
TCAGCATCTTTTACTTTCACCAGCGTTTCTGGGTGAGCAAAAACAGGAAGGCAAAATGCCGCAAAAAAGG
GAATAAGGGCGACACGGAAATGTTGAATACTCATATTCTTCCTT
Features (pLannotate 1.2.2; 24 found; start..end, strand, type, name):
    119..143     -  CDS            KanR (fragment): aminoglycoside phosphotransferase; aph(3')-Ia; confers resistance to kanamycin
    254..842     +  rep_origin     ori: high-copy-number ColE1/pMB1/pBR322/pUC origin of replication
   1067..1084    +  terminator     rrnB T2 terminator (fragment): transcription terminator T2 from the E. coli rrnB gene
   1109..1128    -  CDS            lacZα (fragment): LacZα fragment of β-galactosidase; lacZ fragment
   1584..1600    +  protein_bind   lac operator: The lac repressor binds to the lac operator to inhibit transcription in E. coli. This inhibition can be relieved by adding lactose or isopropyl-β-D-thiogalactopyranoside (IPTG). lac repressor encoded by lacI
   1843..2146    +  enhancer       CMV enhancer: human cytomegalovirus immediate early enhancer
   2147..2350    +  promoter       CMV promoter: human cytomegalovirus (CMV) immediate early promoter
   2486..2529    +  intron         CMV intron (fragment): modified intron A from human cytomegalovirus
   2581..2599    +  promoter       SP6 promoter: promoter for bacteriophage SP6 RNA polymerase
   2603..2640    +  CDS            IgH signal sequence (fragment): signal sequence from the mouse immunoglobulin heavy chain variable region
   2701..3762    +  CDS            IL18RAP (fragment): I18RA_HUMAN - Also known as IL1R7. Experimental evidence at protein level: Swiss-Prot protein existence level 1. Within the IL18 receptor complex, does not mediate IL18- binding, but involved in IL18-dependent signal transduction, leading to NF-kappa-B and JNK activation (PubMed:9792649, PubMed:14528293, PubMed:25500532). May play a role in IL18-mediated IFNG synthesis from T-helper 1 (Th1) cells (Probable). From Homo sapiens (Human).
   3856..4035    +  CDS            Comp (fragment): COMP_RAT - Experimental evidence at protein level: Swiss-Prot protein existence level 1. May play a role in the structural integrity of cartilage via its interaction with other extracellular matrix proteins such as the collagens and fibronectin. Can mediate the interaction of chondrocytes with the cartilage extracellular matrix through interaction with cell surface integrin receptors. Could play a role in the pathogenesis of osteoarthritis. Potent suppressor of apoptosis in both primary chondrocytes and transformed cells. Suppresses apoptosis by blocking the activation of caspase-3 and by indu
   4023..5475    +  CDS            SEAP (fragment): secreted alkaline phosphatase from human placenta The natural enzyme has a C-terminal transmembrane sequence that is replaced by a GPI anchor.
   5500..5541    +  CDS            AviTag™ (fragment): peptide tag that allows for enzymatic biotinylation
   5545..5568    +  CDS            8xHis: 8xHis affinity tag
   5714..5825    +  polyA_signal   bGH poly(A) signal: bovine growth hormone polyadenylation signal
   5826..5934    +  rep_origin     f1 ori (fragment): f1 bacteriophage origin of replication; arrow indicates direction of (+) strand synthesis
   5948..6277    +  promoter       SV40 promoter: SV40 enhancer and early promoter
   6325..6372    +  promoter       EM7 promoter: synthetic bacterial promoter&nbsp
   6391..6990    +  CDS            PuroR (fragment): puromycin N-acetyltransferase; pac from Streptomyces; confers resistance to puromycin
   7000..7125    +  CDS            ble (fragment): BLE_KLEPN - Experimental evidence at protein level: Swiss-Prot protein existence level 1. Binding protein with a strong affinity to the bleomycin family of antibiotics. Binds to CL990; an antimitotic-antibiotic compound. From Klebsiella pneumoniae.
   7120..7241    +  polyA_signal   SV40 poly(A) signal: SV40 polyadenylation signal
   7294..8154    -  CDS            AmpR: β-lactamase; bla; confers resistance to ampicillin, carbenicillin, and related antibiotics
   8157..89      -  promoter       AmpR promoter (fragment) (across the origin): bla
