[The description below was written by a language model from this plasmid's Addgene catalogue record and pLannotate feature annotations shown in this document.]
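Description:
pD649-HAsp-IL18RAP-COMP5AP-AviTag-9xHis is a mammalian expression plasmid of about 8.2 kb, built on the pD649 backbone, for producing a secreted, tagged form of the extracellular domain of human IL18RAP (the IL-18 receptor accessory protein, also called IL-18Rβ or CD218b). It is maintained in E. coli through a high-copy ColE1/pUC-type origin and selected with ampicillin through a β-lactamase gene. A fragment of an f1 origin and short remnants of other bacterial elements (KanR, lacZα, lac operator) are annotated but appear to be backbone vestiges.

Expression is driven by the CMV immediate-early enhancer and promoter, followed by a portion of CMV intron A and an SP6 promoter, which could support in vitro transcription. The open reading frame begins with a signal sequence: the plasmid name indicates an HA signal peptide, whereas the automated annotation labels a short stretch as an IgH signal fragment. The IL18RAP ectodomain, cloned between preserved NotI and AscI sites, is fused at its C terminus to a rat COMP coiled-coil segment that pentamerises the protein. Next come human placental alkaline phosphatase as an enzymatic reporter, an AviTag for site-specific biotinylation and a polyhistidine tag for purification (9xHis by name, annotated as 8xHis). A bGH polyadenylation signal ends the transcript. A separate SV40/EM7-driven cassette carries a puromycin resistance gene with an SV40 poly(A) signal, which could allow selection in mammalian cells.

The multimeric, enzyme-labelled ectodomain suits it to use as a high-avidity "prey" reagent for detecting weak extracellular receptor–ligand interactions. The plasmid belongs to a collection made to map the human IgSF cell-surface interactome. The depositor notes that some plasmids in the set may carry an IS4-like transposase insertion upstream of the CMV promoter; none is annotated here.
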