Addgene plasmid #157339: pD649-HAsp-IL18RAP-COMP5AP-AviTag-9xHis
Purpose: Mammalian expression of cell-surface protein extracellular domain fused to COMP5AP-AviTag-9xHis. Protein is secreted from cells.
Depositing lab: Chris Garcia. Depositing organization: Stanford University. Publication: A Human IgSF Cell-Surface Interactome Reveals a Complex Network of Protein-Protein Interactions. Wojtowicz WM, Vielmetter J, Fernandes RA, Siepe DH, Eastman CL, Chisholm GB, Cox S, Klock H, Anderson PW, Rue SM, Miller JJ, Glaser SM, Bragstad ML, Vance J, Lam AW, Lesley SA, Zinn K, Garcia KC. Cell. 2020 Aug 20;182(4):1027-1043.e17. doi: 10.1016/j.cell.2020.07.025. PubMed 32822567.
Backbone
  Vector backbone: pD649
  Backbone size w/o insert (bp): 7153
  Vector type: Mammalian Expression
Growth in bacteria
  Bacterial resistance: Ampicillin, 100 μg/mL
  Growth temperature: 37°C
  Growth strain: DH5alpha
  Copy number: High Copy
Gene/Insert
  Gene/Insert name: IL18RAP (alt name: I18RA)
  Species: H. sapiens (human)
  Insert size (bp): 1011
  Entrez Gene: IL18RAP (a.k.a. ACPL, CD218b, CDw218b, IL-18R-beta, IL-18RAcP, IL-18Rbeta, IL-1R-7, IL-1R7, IL-1RAcPL, IL18RB)
  Promoter: CMV/SP6
  Tag / fusion protein: COMP5AP-AviTag-9xHis (C terminal on backbone)
  Cloning method: Restriction Enzyme; 5′ cloning site GCGGCCGC (not destroyed); 3′ cloning site GGCGCGCC (not destroyed)
  Sequencing primers: 5′ ATTTAGGTGACACTATAG; 3′ CGTCGCACTCCATCACGGTG
Resource information
  A portion of this plasmid was derived from a plasmid made by: synthesis by ThermoFisher
Terms and licenses: Academic/Nonprofit Terms; Industry Terms: Not Available to Industry
Depositor comments: Some plasmids in this collection may have an IS4-like element ISVsa5 family transposase upstream of the CMV promoter.
How to cite: pD649-HAsp-IL18RAP-COMP5AP-AviTag-9xHis was a gift from Chris Garcia (Addgene plasmid # 157339 ; http://n2t.net/addgene:157339 ; RRID:Addgene_157339)
