>Addgene plasmid #157339 | pD649-HAsp-IL18RAP-COMP5AP-AviTag-9xHis | depositor partial sequence | sequence record 303788 | insert (extracellular domain)
TTTAATATCAGCGGCTGCAGCACCAAGAAACTGCTGTGGACCTACAGCACCCGCAGCGAAGAGGAATTCG
TGCTGTTCTGCGACCTGCCTGAGCCTCAGAAGTCCCACTTCTGCCACAGAAACCGGCTGAGCCCTAAACA
GGTGCCCGAGCATCTGCCCTTCATGGGCAGCAATGATCTGAGCGACGTGCAGTGGTATCAGCAGCCCTCT
AATGGCGACCCTCTGGAAGATATCAGAAAGAGCTACCCTCACATCATCCAGGACAAGTGCACCCTGCACT
TTCTGACCCCTGGCGTGAACAACAGCGGCAGCTACATCTGCAGACCCAAGATGATCAAGAGCCCCTACGA
TGTGGCCTGCTGCGTGAAGATGATCCTGGAAGTGAAGCCCCAGACCAACGCCAGCTGTGAATACTCTGCC
AGCCACAAGCAGGATCTGCTGCTGGGCTCTACAGGCAGCATCAGCTGTCCTAGCCTGAGCTGTCAGTCTG
ATGCCCAGTCTCCTGCCGTGACCTGGTACAAGAATGGCAAGCTGCTGAGCGTGGAACGGTCCAACAGAAT
CGTGGTGGACGAGGTGTACGACTACCACCAGGGCACCTACGTGTGCGACTACACCCAGAGCGATACCGTG
TCTAGCTGGACAGTCAGAGCTGTGGTGCAAGTGCGGACCATCGTGGGCGATACCAAGCTGAAGCCCGATA
TTCTGGACCCCGTGGAAGATACACTGGAAGTGGAACTGGGCAAGCCCCTGACCATCAGCTGCAAGGCCAG
ATTCGGCTTCGAGAGGGTGTTCAACCCCGTGATCAAGTGGTACATCAAGGACAGCGACCTGGAATGGGAA
GTGTCCGTGCCTGAGGCCAAGAGCATCAAGTCTACCCTGAAGGACGAGATCATCGAGCGGAACATCATCC
TGGAAAAAGTGACCCAGCGGGACCTGCGGAGAAAGTTCGTGTGCTTCGTGCAGAACTCCATCGGCAACAC
CACACAGAGCGTGCAGCTGAAAGAGAAGCGA
